>Addgene plasmid #176591 | pAAV_K700E_hSF3B1 | addgene full sequence | sequence record 348816 | Addgene NGS Result
CCTGCAGGCAGCTGCGCGCTCGCTCGCTCACTGAGGCCGCCCGGGCAAAGCCCGGGCGTCGGGCGACCTT
TGGTCGCCCGGCCTCAGTGAGCGAGCGAGCGCGCAGAGAGGGAGTGGCCAACTCCATCACTAGGGGTTCC
TGCGGCCGCACCGGTGCATAAGGTTTGTTCTCCTTAATAGTGTTTCTGATAGTTTAAAGTTTTAACTTTT
TCAGTTAATCAATGTTAAATTTACATATTCTCCTAGACCTTTTCCTTTGCACAAGTACACACCATACATG
TACAAATACAGTTTTATACAGATGTACAGATGTTAGTTTTTGTCATCTTTGCCGTAAGAGGTTCATATTA
TTTAATTTTTTCATTTGCTTTTATTAAAATTAGATTAGGATGAGAACATATGAGAACTAACGCCAGTTAG
TATTAAGAACCAGTTTTTTCACCGATGGTAATTATGGTGCAGTATGTTCATAGGGTGTATAAGTTATTTC
TTTAAAAAATATTGAATATTAGTGTGTCACTAATAGCTCTCTTAAATTTTCATCTCTGTCTGGAGTTTGA
ACTTGTATAATTAAAATTCTTAAACAGTTCGTCCCTTGATTAACAAAAGTCCTGATAATTCTAAATTTCT
TATGTATGTTTAATTCTGTACATGAGCATTTCATCAGTAATTGATGTGAAAGTGTAGCTTCTTCTCTTTT
CTCTTTTTCAGATCCTCGTGGTCATTGAACCGCTATTGATTGATGAAGATTACTATGCTAGAGTGGAAGG
CCGAGAGATCATTTCTAATTTGGCAAAGGTATTTACATTTAATTTCTAGAGAAGAAAATTTATATCTGTT
TATGGAATTGATTATGGAAAGAAATGGTTGAAGATTAATATTACCAACTCATGACTGTCCTTTCTTTGTT
TACATTTTAGGCTGCTGGTCTGGCTACTATGATCTCTACCATGAGACCTGATATAGATAACATGGATGAG
TATGTCCGTAACACAACAGCTAGAGCTTTTGCTGTTGTAGCCTCTGCCCTGGGCATTCCTTCTTTATTGC
CCTTCTTAAAAGCTGTGTGCAAAAGCAAGAAGTCCTGGCAAGCGAGACACACTGGTATTAAGATTGTACA
ACAGATAGCTATTCTTATGGGCTGTGCCATCTTGCCACATCTTAGAAGTTTAGTTGAAATCATTGAACAT
GGTAAGTTGTAATGTAACTTTGTCTTTTTTTTTTTTTTCTTTAGGAGACAGGGTCTTACTATGTTGCCCA
GACTGGAGCTCTCTAGAACTAGTGGATCCATAACTTCGTATAGCATACATTATACGAAGTTATGGAATTA
ATTCGCTGTCTGCGAGGGCCAGCTGTTGGGGTGAGTACTCCCTCTCAAAAGCGGGCATGACTTCTGCGCT
AAGATTGTCAGTTTCCAAAAACGAGGAGGATTTGATATTCACCTGGCCCGCGGTGATGCCTTTGAGGGTG
GCCGCGTCCATCTGGTCAGAAAAGACAATCTTTTTGTTGTCAAGCTTGAGGTGTGGCAGGCTTGAGATCT
GGCCATACACTTGAGTGACAATGACATCCACTTTGCCTTTCTCTCCACAGGTGTCCACTCCCAGGTCCAA
CTGCAGGTCGAGCGTCGAGAACGTTACTGGCCGAAGCCGCTTGGAATAAGGCCGGTGTGCGTTTGTCTAT
ATGTTATTTTCCACCATATTGCCGTCTTTTGGCAATGTGAGGGCCCGGAAACCTGGCCCTGTCTTCTTGA
CGAGCATTCCTAGGGGTCTTTCCCCTCTCGCCAAAGGAATGCAAGGTCTGTTGAATGTCGTGAAGGAAGC
AGTTCCTCTGGAAGCTTCTTGAAGACAAACAACGTCTGTAGCGACCCTTTGCAGGCAGCGGAACCCCCCA
CCTGGCGACAGGTGCCTCTGCGGCCAAAAGCCACGTGTATAAGATACACCTGCAAAGGCGGCACAACCCC
AGTGCCACGTTGTGAGTTGGATAGTTGTGGAAAGAGTCAAATGGCTCTCCTCAAGCGTATTCAACAAGGG
GCTGAAGGATGCCCAGAAGGTACCCCATTGTATGGGATCTGATCTGGGGCCTCGGTGCACATGCTTTACA
TGTGTTTAGTCGAGGTTAAAAAAACGTCTAGGCCCCCCGAACCACGGGGACGTGGTTTTCCTTTGAAAAA
CACGATGATAAGCTTGCCACAACCATGGCTGAACAAGATGGATTGCACGCAGGTTCTCCGGCCGCTTGGG
TGGAGAGGCTATTCGGCTATGACTGGGCACAACAGACAATCGGCTGCTCTGATGCCGCCGTGTTCCGGCT
GTCAGCGCAGGGGCGCCCGGTTCTTTTTGTCAAGACCGACCTGTCCGGTGCCCTGAATGAACTGCAGGAC
GAGGCAGCGCGGCTATCGTGGCTGGCCACGACGGGCGTTCCTTGCGCAGCTGTGCTCGACGTTGTCACTG
AAGCGGGAAGGGACTGGCTGCTATTGGGCGAAGTGCCGGGGCAGGATCTCCTGTCATCTCACCTTGCTCC
TGCCGAGAAAGTATCCATCATGGCTGATGCAATGCGGCGGCTGCATACGCTTGATCCGGCTACCTGCCCA
TTCGACCACCAAGCGAAACATCGCATCGAGCGAGCACGTACTCGGATGGAAGCCGGTCTTGTCGATCAGG
ATGATCTGGACGAAGAGCATCAGGGGCTCGCGCCAGCCGAACTGTTCGCCAGGCTCAAGGCGCGCATGCC
CGACGGCGAGGATCTCGTCGTGACCCATGGCGATGCCTGCTTGCCGAATATCATGGTGGAAAATGGCCGC
TTTTCTGGATTCATCGACTGTGGCCGGCTGGGTGTGGCGGACCGCTATCAGGACATAGCGTTGGCTACCC
GTGATATTGCTGAAGAGCTTGGCGGCGAATGGGCTGACCGCTTCCTCGTGCTTTACGGTATCGCCGCTCC
CGATTCGCAGCGCATCGCCTTCTATCGCCTTCTTGACGAGTTCTTCTGAGCGGGACTCTGGGGTTCGGGG
GATCCAGACATGATAAGATACATTGATGAGTTTGGACAAACCACAACTAGAATGCAGTGAAAAAAATGCT
TTATTTGTGAAATTTGTGATGCTATTGCTTTATTTGTAACCATTATAAGCTGCAATAAACAAGTTAACAA
CAACAATTGCATTCATTTTATGTTTCAGGTTCAGGGGGAGGTGTGGGAGGTTTTTTCTAGGGGGCCCCGG
CGAGGCCGGGATGAGTTGGGAATAACTTCGTATAGCATACATTATACGAAGTTATCCAAATTTTAAGGTA
CCACTGTGCATATGTATGAATTCGATATCAAGCTTATCGATGGTCATTGAACCGCTATTGGACTCAAACC
TTTGGGCTCAAGTGATCCTCCTGCTCAGCCTCCTTAGTAGTTGGGACTAGAGGTACACACACAGCCTGTC
CATGTTTAATAGGACAGCTGTCCTAAAATTTGGGCTACTGATTTGGGGAGATAAATGGAAAGGCATAGCT
CTACAAACTATAGATTTTATGATGGGTTTGTTATATTATCTGCTGACAGGCTATGGTTCATGTTTTGCTT
TTACCTAATTTTGTTTAATGTGAACATATTCTGCAGTTTGGCTAAATAGTTGATATATTGAGAGAATCTG
GATGATATTGTGTAACTTAGGTAATGTTGGGGCATAGTTAAAACCTGTGTTTGGTTTTGTAGGTCTTGTG
GATGAGCAGCAGGAAGTTCGGACCATCAGTGCTTTGGCCATTGCTGCCTTGGCTGAAGCAGCAACTCCTT
ATGGTATCGAATCTTTTGATTCTGTGTTAAAGCCTTTATGGAAGGGTATCCGCCAACACAGAGGAAAGGT
AAATCCACCAATTACCTTTTGATTTATCTTCATTAAAGTTAAGGCGACATAAATCTAAATTACTAAAGTA
CATATATTTTTTATTTAAAAATAGGGTTTGGCTGCTTTCTTGAAGGCTATTGGGTATCTTATTCCTCTTA
TGGATGCAGAATATGCCAACTACTATACTAGAGAAGTGATGTTAATCCTTATTCGAGAATTCCAGTCTCC
TGATGAGGAAATGAAAAAAATTGTGCTGAAGGTAATTATTCCAGATTTGTTAATGTAAACTGGATATGTT
TCATGGTTCTAACAGAATTTTAAAGTGTTTTTAAAAATCAACAAAAAAAACTGTATGTTACACGAATACT
GTTTGATTTGTTTTTAAATTTTATTTTTTAAAATCACGTAATCAGCAATGAGTATTCTCTTCATTTCAGG
TCAGTTGATTTATTATTACTATTTCTTAACCTTTTAGGTGGTAAAACAGTGTTGTGGGACAGATGGTCGA
CCTCAATCACTAGTGAATTCGCGGCCGCCTGCAGGTCGACCTCGAGGGGCCCCGGCCGGCGGCCGCAGGA
ACCCCTAGTGATGGAGTTGGCCACTCCCTCTCTGCGCGCTCGCTCGCTCACTGAGGCCGGGCGACCAAAG
GTCGCCCGACGCCCGGGCGGCCTCAGTGAGCGAGCGAGCGCGCAGCTGCCTGCAGGACATGTGAGCAAAA
GGCCAGCAAAAGGCCAGGAACCGTAAAAAGGCCGCGTTGCTGGCGTTTTTCCATAGGCTCCGCCCCCCTG
ACGAGCATCACAAAAATCGACGCTCAAGTCAGAGGTGGCGAAACCCGACAGGACTATAAAGATACCAGGC
GTTTCCCCCTGGAAGCTCCCTCGTGCGCTCTCCTGTTCCGACCCTGCCGCTTACCGGATACCTGTCCGCC
TTTCTCCCTTCGGGAAGCGTGGCGCTTTCTCATAGCTCACGCTGTAGGTATCTCAGTTCGGTGTAGGTCG
TTCGCTCCAAGCTGGGCTGTGTGCACGAACCCCCCGTTCAGCCCGACCGCTGCGCCTTATCCGGTAACTA
TCGTCTTGAGTCCAACCCGGTAAGACACGACTTATCGCCACTGGCAGCAGCCACTGGTAACAGGATTAGC
AGAGCGAGGTATGTAGGCGGTGCTACAGAGTTCTTGAAGTGGTGGCCTAACTACGGCTACACTAGAAGAA
CAGTATTTGGTATCTGCGCTCTGCTGAAGCCAGTTACCTTCGGAAAAAGAGTTGGTAGCTCTTGATCCGG
CAAACAAACCACCGCTGGTAGCGGTGGTTTTTTTGTTTGCAAGCAGCAGATTACGCGCAGAAAAAAAGGA
TCTCAAGAAGATCCTTTGATCTTTTCTACGGGGTCTGACGCTCAGTGGAACGAAAACTCACGTTAAGGGA
TTTTGGTCATGAGATTATCAAAAAGGATCTTCACCTAGATCCTTTTAAATTAAAAATGAAGTTTTAAATC
AATCTAAAGTATATATGAGTAAACTTGGTCTGACAGTTACCAATGCTTAATCAGTGAGGCACCTATCTCA
GCGATCTGTCTATTTCGTTCATCCATAGTTGCCTGACTCCCCGTCGTGTAGATAACTACGATACGGGAGG
GCTTACCATCTGGCCCCAGTGCTGCAATGATACCGCGAGACCCACGCTCACCGGCTCCAGATTTATCAGC
AATAAACCAGCCAGCCGGAAGGGCCGAGCGCAGAAGTGGTCCTGCAACTTTATCCGCCTCCATCCAGTCT
ATTAATTGTTGCCGGGAAGCTAGAGTAAGTAGTTCGCCAGTTAATAGTTTGCGCAACGTTGTTGCCATTG
CTACAGGCATCGTGGTGTCACGCTCGTCGTTTGGTATGGCTTCATTCAGCTCCGGTTCCCAACGATCAAG
GCGAGTTACATGATCCCCCATGTTGTGCAAAAAAGCGGTTAGCTCCTTCGGTCCTCCGATCGTTGTCAGA
AGTAAGTTGGCCGCAGTGTTATCACTCATGGTTATGGCAGCACTGCATAATTCTCTTACTGTCATGCCAT
CCGTAAGATGCTTTTCTGTGACTGGTGAGTACTCAACCAAGTCATTCTGAGAATAGTGTATGCGGCGACC
GAGTTGCTCTTGCCCGGCGTCAATACGGGATAATACCGCGCCACATAGCAGAACTTTAAAAGTGCTCATC
ATTGGAAAACGTTCTTCGGGGCGAAAACTCTCAAGGATCTTACCGCTGTTGAGATCCAGTTCGATGTAAC
CCACTCGTGCACCCAACTGATCTTCAGCATCTTTTACTTTCACCAGCGTTTCTGGGTGAGCAAAAACAGG
AAGGCAAAATGCCGCAAAAAAGGGAATAAGGGCGACACGGAAATGTTGAATACTCATACTCTTCCTTTTT
CAATATTATTGAAGCATTTATCAGGGTTATTGTCTCATGAGCGGATACATATTTGAATGTATTTAGAAAA
ATAAACAAATAGGGGTTCCGCGCACATTTCCCCGAAAAGTGCCACCTGACGTCTAAGAAACCATTATTAT
CATGACATTAACCTATAAAAATAGGCGTATCACGAGGCCCTTTCGTCTCGCGCGTTTCGGTGATGACGGT
GAAAACCTCTGACACATGCAGCTCCCGGAGACGGTCACAGCTTGTCTGTAAGCGGATGCCGGGAGCAGAC
AAGCCCGTCAGGGCGCGTCAGCGGGTGTTGGCGGGTGTCGGGGCTGGCTTAACTATGCGGCATCAGAGCA
GATTGTACTGAGAGTGCACCATAAAATTGTAAACGTTAATATTTTGTTAAAATTCGCGTTAAATTTTTGT
TAAATCAGCTCATTTTTTAACCAATAGACCGAAATCGGCAAAATCCCTTATAAATCAAAAGAATAGCCCG
AGATAGAGT
[37 nt withheld, positions 6730-6766]
AAAGAACGTGGACTCCAACGTCAAAGG
[141 nt withheld, positions 6794-6934]
G
[46 nt withheld, positions 6936-6981]
A
[95 nt withheld, positions 6983-7077]
TATGCGGTGTGAAATACCGCACAGATGCGTAAGGAGAAAATACCGCATCAGGCGCC
Features (pLannotate 1.2.2; 20 found; start..end, strand, type, name):
      1..141     -  repeat_region  AAV2 ITR: inverted terminal repeat of adeno-associated virus serotype 2 inverted
    921..1307    +  CDS            prp10 (fragment): SF3B1_SCHPO - Also known as sap155. Experimental evidence at protein level: Swiss-Prot protein existence level 1. Contacts pre-mRNA on both sides of the branch site early in spliceosome assembly. From Schizosaccharomyces pombe (strain 972 / ATCC 24843) (Fission yeast).
   1290..1323    +  protein_bind   loxP: Cre-mediated recombination occurs in the 8-bp core sequence (GCATACAT). Cre recombinase
   1361..1590    +  intron         chimeric intron: chimera between introns from adenovirus and immunoglobulin heavy chain genes
   1719..2181    +  misc_feature   IRES: internal ribosome entry site (IRES) of the encephalomyocarditis virus (EMCV)
   2200..2989    +  CDS            NeoR/KanR (fragment): aminoglycoside phosphotransferase from Tn5; aph(3')-II (or nptII); confers resistance to neomycin, kanamycin, and G418 (Geneticin®)
   3011..3145    -  polyA_signal   SV40 poly(A) signal: SV40 polyadenylation signal
   3211..3241    +  CDS            p21 (fragment): human cyclin-dependent kinase inhibitor 1A; Homo sapiens CDKN1A; mediates p53-dependent arrest in the G1 phase of the cell cycle
   3242..3275    +  protein_bind   loxP: Cre-mediated recombination occurs in the 8-bp core sequence (GCATACAT). Cre recombinase
   3308..3331    +  misc_feature   MCS (fragment): pBluescript multiple cloning site
   3702..4097    +  CDS            SF3B1 (fragment): SF3B1_HUMAN - Also known as SAP155. Experimental evidence at protein level: Swiss-Prot protein existence level 1. Involved in pre-mRNA splicing as a component of the splicing factor SF3B complex (PubMed:27720643). SF3B complex is required for 'A' complex assembly formed by the stable binding of U2 snRNP to the branchpoint sequence (BPS) in pre-mRNA. Sequence independent binding of SF3A/SF3B complex upstream of the branch site is essential, it may anchor U2 snRNP to the pre-mRNA (PubMed:12234937). Together with other U2 snRNP complex components may also play a role in the selective processing o
   4442..4469    -  repeat_region  AAV2 ITR (fragment): inverted terminal repeat of adeno-associated virus serotype 2 inverted
   4498..4525    -  repeat_region  AAV2 ITR (fragment): inverted terminal repeat of adeno-associated virus serotype 2 inverted
   4598..5186    -  rep_origin     ori: high-copy-number ColE1/pMB1/pBR322/pUC origin of replication
   5357..6217    -  CDS            AmpR: β-lactamase; bla; confers resistance to ampicillin, carbenicillin, and related antibiotics
   6218..6322    -  promoter       AmpR promoter: bla
   6417..6452    +  CDS            rop (fragment): Rop protein, which maintains plasmids at low copy number; rop
   6554..6603    +  misc_feature   bom (fragment): basis of mobility region from pBR322
   6604..7059    -  rep_origin     f1 ori (sequence partly withheld): f1 bacteriophage origin of replication; arrow indicates direction of (+) strand synthesis
   7078..7129    +  misc_feature   bom (fragment): basis of mobility region from pBR322
