[The description below was written by a language model from this plasmid's Addgene catalogue record and pLannotate feature annotations shown in this document.]
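Description:
pAAV_K700E_hSF3B1 is an AAV gene-targeting vector built on the pAAV_SEPT backbone and designed to introduce the K700E substitution into the endogenous human SF3B1 gene. The catalogue purpose line calls it "adenoviral", but the vector type and the annotated AAV2 inverted terminal repeats show it is an adeno-associated virus construct. In bacteria the 7.1 kb plasmid is maintained through a high-copy ColE1/pUC-type origin and selected with ampicillin (AmpR under its own bla promoter). An f1 origin and small pBR322-derived rop and bom remnants are also present. One ITR is annotated in full, while the other is detected only as short fragments.

Between the ITRs, two SF3B1-derived segments flank a central selection cassette. The left one is matched by the annotation software to the fission yeast orthologue prp10, presumably because of sequence conservation, and the right one to human SF3B1. These appear to serve as homology arms for recombination at the genomic locus. The record does not indicate which arm carries the K700E codon.

The cassette is bounded by two same-orientation loxP sites and contains a chimeric intron element, an EMCV IRES, a neomycin/G418 resistance coding sequence and an SV40 polyadenylation signal. No promoter is annotated. That fits the intron-trap strategy named in the associated publication, in which NeoR would be expressed only after integration into a transcribed gene, enriching for correctly targeted clones. Because the cassette ends in a poly(A) signal, it probably interrupts expression of the targeted allele until Cre removes it and leaves a single loxP site. This would allow inducible activation of the mutant allele, in line with the publication's combination of AAV targeting, CRISPR/Cas9 and inducible Cre to build cancer cell models. The short p21 and MCS hits are probably incidental matches or cloning remnants.
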