Addgene plasmid #176591: pAAV_K700E_hSF3B1
Purpose: Adenoviral construct to change K to E at 700th amino acid (K700E) in human SF3B1
Depositing lab: Manoj Pillai. Depositing organization: Yale University. Publication: Generation of scalable cancer models by combining AAV-intron-trap, CRISPR/Cas9, and inducible Cre-recombinase. Boddu PC, Gupta AK, Kim JS, Neugebauer KM, Waldman T, Pillai MM. Commun Biol. 2021 Oct 13;4(1):1184. doi: 10.1038/s42003-021-02690-1. PubMed 34645977.
Backbone
  Vector backbone: pAAV_SEPT
  Vector type: AAV
Growth in bacteria
  Bacterial resistance: Ampicillin, 100 μg/mL
  Growth temperature: 37°C
  Growth strain: NEB Stable
  Copy number: High Copy
Gene/Insert
  Gene/Insert name: SF3B1
  Species: H. sapiens (human)
  Entrez Gene: SF3B1 (a.k.a. Hsh155, MDS, PRP10, PRPF10, SAP155, SF3b155)
Terms and licenses: Academic/Nonprofit Terms; Industry Terms: Not Available to Industry
How to cite: pAAV_K700E_hSF3B1 was a gift from Manoj Pillai (Addgene plasmid # 176591 ; http://n2t.net/addgene:176591 ; RRID:Addgene_176591)
